>Addgene plasmid #161182 | pDONR221-SLC25A28_STOP | addgene full sequence | sequence record 369570 | Addgene NGS Result
CAAATAATGATTTTATTTTGACTGATAGTGACCTGTTCGTTGCAACACATTGATGAGCAATGCTTTTTTA
TAATGCCAACTTTGTACAAAAAAGCAGGCTCCACCATGGAGCTGGAGGGAAGGGGAGCAGGAGGAGTGGC
AGGAGGCCCTGCCGCCGGCCCAGGCCGCTCTCCCGGCGAGAGCGCCCTGCTGGACGGCTGGCTGCAGCGG
GGCGTGGGCAGAGGCGCCGGCGGCGGCGAGGCCGGCGCCTGCAGGCCACCTGTGCGCCAGGACCCTGATA
GCGGCCCAGATTACGAGGCCCTGCCAGCAGGAGCAACCGTGACCACACACATGGTGGCAGGAGCAGTGGC
AGGAATCCTGGAGCACTGCGTGATGTACCCTATCGACTGCGTGAAGACCAGGATGCAGTCCCTGCAGCCA
GATCCAGCAGCAAGGTATCGCAACGTGCTGGAGGCCCTGTGGCGGATCATCAGAACAGAGGGACTGTGGA
GGCCAATGAGGGGCCTGAATGTGACCGCAACAGGAGCAGGACCAGCACACGCACTGTACTTCGCCTGCTA
TGAGAAGCTGAAGAAGACCCTGTCTGACGTGATCCACCCTGGCGGCAACAGCCACATCGCAAATGGAGCA
GCAGGATGCGTGGCCACACTGCTGCACGATGCCGCCATGAACCCTGCCGAGGTGGTGAAGCAGCGGATGC
AGATGTACAATTCCCCATATCACAGGGTGACCGACTGCGTGCGGGCCGTGTGGCAGAACGAGGGAGCAGG
CGCCTTTTACAGATCTTATACCACACAGCTGACCATGAATGTGCCATTCCAGGCCATCCACTTTATGACA
TACGAGTTCCTGCAGGAGCACTTTAACCCCCAGCGGAGATATAATCCTAGCTCCCACGTGCTGTCTGGAG
CATGCGCAGGAGCAGTGGCAGCAGCAGCCACCACACCCCTGGACGTGTGCAAGACCCTGCTGAACACACA
GGAGTCCCTGGCCCTGAATTCTCACATCACCGGCCACATCACAGGCATGGCCTCCGCCTTCCGGACCGTG
TACCAAGTGGGAGGAGTGACAGCCTATTTTCGGGGCGTGCAGGCCAGAGTGATCTACCAGATCCCCAGCA
CCGCCATCGCCTGGTCCGTGTACGAGTTCTTTAAGTATCTGATCACAAAGAGGCAGGAGGAGTGGCGCGC
CGGCAAGTAAGACCCAGCTTTCTTGTACAAAGTTGGCATTATAAGAAAGCATTGCTTATCAATTTGTTGC
AACGAACAGGTCACTATCAGTCAAAATAAAATCATTATTTGCCATCCAGCTGATATCCCCTATAGTGAGT
CGTATTACATGGTCATAGCTGTTTCCTGGCAGCTCTGGCCCGTGTCTCAAAATCTCTGATGTTACATTGC
ACAAGATAAAAATATATCATCATGAACAATAAAACTGTCTGCTTACATAAACAGTAATACAAGGGGTGTT
ATGAGCCATATTCAACGGGAAACGTCGAGGCCGCGATTAAATTCCAACATGGATGCTGATTTATATGGGT
ATAAATGGGCTCGCGATAATGTCGGGCAATCAGGTGCGACAATCTATCGCTTGTATGGGAAGCCCGATGC
GCCAGAGTTGTTTCTGAAACATGGCAAAGGTAGCGTTGCCAATGATGTTACAGATGAGATGGTCAGACTA
AACTGGCTGACGGAATTTATGCCTCTTCCGACCATCAAGCATTTTATCCGTACTCCTGATGATGCATGGT
TACTCACCACTGCGATCCCCGGAAAAACAGCATTCCAGGTATTAGAAGAATATCCTGATTCAGGTGAAAA
TATTGTTGATGCGCTGGCAGTGTTCCTGCGCCGGTTGCATTCGATTCCTGTTTGTAATTGTCCTTTTAAC
AGCGATCGCGTATTTCGTCTCGCTCAGGCGCAATCACGAATGAATAACGGTTTGGTTGATGCGAGTGATT
TTGATGACGAGCGTAATGGCTGGCCTGTTGAACAAGTCTGGAAAGAAATGCATAAACTTTTGCCATTCTC
ACCGGATTCAGTCGTCACTCATGGTGATTTCTCACTTGATAACCTTATTTTTGACGAGGGGAAATTAATA
GGTTGTATTGATGTTGGACGAGTCGGAATCGCAGACCGATACCAGGATCTTGCCATCCTATGGAACTGCC
TCGGTGAGTTTTCTCCTTCATTACAGAAACGGCTTTTTCAAAAATATGGTATTGATAATCCTGATATGAA
TAAATTGCAGTTTCATTTGATGCTCGATGAGTTTTTCTAATCAGAATTGGTTAATTGGTTGTAACACTGG
CAGAGCATTACGCTGACTTGACGGGACGGCGCAAGCTCATGACCAAAATCCCTTAACGTGAGTTACGCGT
CGTTCCACTGAGCGTCAGACCCCGTAGAAAAGATCAAAGGATCTTCTTGAGATCCTTTTTTTCTGCGCGT
AATCTGCTGCTTGCAAACAAAAAAACCACCGCTACCAGCGGTGGTTTGTTTGCCGGATCAAGAGCTACCA
ACTCTTTTTCCGAAGGTAACTGGCTTCAGCAGAGCGCAGATACCAAATACTGTTCTTCTAGTGTAGCCGT
AGTTAGGCCACCACTTCAAGAACTCTGTAGCACCGCCTACATACCTCGCTCTGCTAATCCTGTTACCAGT
GGCTGCTGCCAGTGGCGATAAGTCGTGTCTTACCGGGTTGGACTCAAGACGATAGTTACCGGATAAGGCG
CAGCGGTCGGGCTGAACGGGGGGTTCGTGCACACAGCCCAGCTTGGAGCGAACGACCTACACCGAACTGA
GATACCTACAGCGTGAGCTATGAGAAAGCGCCACGCTTCCCGAAGGGAGAAAGGCGGACAGGTATCCGGT
AAGCGGCAGGGTCGGAACAGGAGAGCGCACGAGGGAGCTTCCAGGGGGAAACGCCTGGTATCTTTATAGT
CCTGTCGGGTTTCGCCACCTCTGACTTGAGCGTCGATTTTTGTGATGCTCGTCAGGGGGGCGGAGCCTAT
GGAAAAACGCCAGCAACGCGGCCTTTTTACGGTTCCTGGCCTTTTGCTGGCCTTTTGCTCACATGTTCTT
TCCTGCGTTATCCCCTGATTCTGTGGATAACCGTATTACCGCCTTTGAGTGAGCTGATACCGCTCGCCGC
AGCCGAACGACCGAGCGCAGCGAGTCAGTGAGCGAGGAAGCGGAAGAGCGCCCAATACGCAAACCGCCTC
TCCCCGCGCGTTGGCCGATTCATTAATGCAGCTGGCACGACAGGTTTCCCGACTGGAAAGCGGGCAGTGA
GCGCAACGCAATTAATACGCGTACCGCTAGCCAGGAAGAGTTTGTAGAAACGCAAAAAGGCCATCCGTCA
GGATGGCCTTCTGCTTAGTTTGATGCCTGGCAGTTTATGGCGGGCGTCCTGCCCGCCACCCTCCGGGCCG
TTGCTTCACAACGTTCAAATCCGCTCCCGGCGGATTTGTCCTACTCAGGAGAGCGTTCACCGACAAACAA
CAGATAAAACGAAAGGCCCAGTCTTCCGACTGAGCCTTTCGTTTTATTTGATGCCTGGCAGTTCCCTACT
CTCGCGTTAACGCTAGCATGGATGTTTTCCCAGTCACGACGTTGTAAAACGACGGCCAGTCTTAAGCTCG
GGCCC
Features (pLannotate 1.2.2; 10 found; start..end, strand, type, name):
      1..100     +  protein_bind   attL1: mutant version of attL; recombination site for the Gateway® LR reaction LR Clonase™
    106..1197    +  CDS            SLC25A28: MFRN2_HUMAN - Also known as MFRN2. Experimental evidence at transcript level: Swiss-Prot protein existence level 2. Mitochondrial iron transporter that mediates iron uptake. Probably required for heme synthesis of hemoproteins and Fe-S cluster assembly in non-erythroid cells. The iron delivered into the mitochondria, presumably as Fe(2+), is then probably delivered to ferrochelatase to catalyze Fe(2+) incorporation into protoprophyrin IX to make heme (By similarity). From Homo sapiens (Human).
   1202..1301    -  protein_bind   attL2: mutant version of attL; recombination site for the Gateway® LR reaction LR Clonase™
   1319..1337    -  promoter       T7 promoter: promoter for bacteriophage T7 RNA polymerase
   1471..2280    +  CDS            KanR: aminoglycoside phosphotransferase; aph(3')-Ia; confers resistance to kanamycin in bacteria or G418 (Geneticin®) in eukaryotes
   2427..3015    +  rep_origin     ori: high-copy-number ColE1/pMB1/pBR322/pUC origin of replication
   3198..3290    +  CDS            lacI (fragment): lac repressor; lacI; The lac repressor binds to the lac operator to inhibit transcription in E. coli. This inhibition can be relieved by adding lactose or isopropyl-β-D-thiogalactopyranoside (IPTG).
   3345..3372    -  terminator     rrnB T2 terminator: transcription terminator T2 from the E. coli rrnB gene
   3504..3547    +  terminator     rrnB T1 terminator: Escherichia coli rrnB; transcription terminator T1 from the E. coli rrnB gene
   3594..3630    -  CDS            lacZα (fragment): LacZα fragment of β-galactosidase; lacZ fragment
