[The description below was written by a language model from this plasmid's Addgene catalogue record and pLannotate feature annotations shown in this document.]
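Description:
pDONR221-SLC25A28_STOP is a Gateway entry clone built in the pDONR221 backbone, carrying a codon-optimized open reading frame for human SLC25A28 (also known as MFRN2 or MRS3/4), a mitochondrial carrier annotated as an iron importer that supplies iron for heme synthesis and Fe-S cluster assembly in non-erythroid cells. The sequenced plasmid is about 3.6 kb and is maintained in E. coli through a high-copy ColE1/pUC-type origin, with selection by a kanamycin resistance gene (aph(3')-Ia). Although the catalogue lists the vector type as mammalian expression, the feature table shows no eukaryotic promoter or polyadenylation signal upstream or downstream of the ORF. The plasmid is therefore a shuttle intermediate rather than an expression construct in its own right.

The roughly 1.1 kb ORF sits between attL1 and attL2 sites, so an LR Clonase reaction can transfer it directionally into any attR-containing destination vector, which then provides the promoter, tags and host-specific elements. This version retains a stop codon at the end of the coding sequence, making it suited to expression of the native protein or N-terminally tagged fusions. The record notes that a companion clone without the stop codon exists for C-terminal fusions. Other backbone elements include rrnB T1 and T2 terminators upstream of the cassette, which shield the insert from read-through transcription, a T7 promoter just beyond attL2 that points back toward the insert, and short lacI and lacZα fragments that are backbone remnants. M13 forward and reverse primer sites are used for sequence verification. The plasmid belongs to a consortium collection of solute carrier clones created to support the study of SLC transporters for drug discovery.
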