Addgene plasmid #161182: pDONR221-SLC25A28_STOP
Purpose: Gateway entry clone with codon-optimized ORF sequence for subcloning into custom expression vectors. Contains a STOP codon at the end of the codon-optimized ORF sequence.
Depositing lab: RESOLUTE Consortium & Giulio Superti-Furga. Depositing organization: CeMM Research Center for Molecular Medicine. Publication: The RESOLUTE consortium: unlocking SLC transporters for drug discovery. Superti-Furga G, Lackner D, Wiedmer T, Ingles-Prieto A, Barbosa B, Girardi E, Goldmann U, Gurtl B, Klavins K, Klimek C, Lindinger S, Lineiro-Retes E, Muller AC, Onstein S, Redinger G, Reil D, Sedlyarov V, Wolf G, Crawford M, Everley R, ... Steppan CM. Nat Rev Drug Discov. 2020 Jul;19(7):429-430. doi: 10.1038/d41573-020-00056-6. PubMed 32265506.
Backbone
  Vector backbone: pDONR221
  Backbone manufacturer: ThermoFisher Scientific
  Backbone size w/o insert (bp): 2550
  Vector type: Mammalian Expression
Growth in bacteria
  Bacterial resistance: Kanamycin, 50 μg/mL
  Growth temperature: 37°C
  Growth strain: NEB Stable
  Copy number: High Copy
Gene/Insert
  Gene/Insert name: SLC25A28 (alt name: MRS3/4, MRS4L)
  Species: H. sapiens (human)
  Insert size (bp): 1095
  Entrez Gene: SLC25A28 (a.k.a. MFRN2, MRS3/4, MRS4L, NPD016)
  Cloning method: Gateway Cloning
  Sequencing primers: 5′ M13-fwd; 3′ M13-rev
Terms and licenses: Academic/Nonprofit Terms; Industry Terms
Depositor comments: This plasmid contains a STOP codon at the end of the codon-optimized ORF. For the version of this plasmid that does not contain a STOP codon, please see Addgene plasmid 132016 For more information on the full Resolute plasmid collection, please see www.addgene.org/depositor-collections/re-solute/. Please provide your feedback on this plasmid to the RESOLUTE consortium by filling out their RESOLUTE repository feedback form: https://forms.office.com/Pages/ResponsePage.aspx?id=0e05yklzmkS7rjFGQL4N7z4feCLQvEJAmVcOCM_u885UN1JJRko0Ukg4TVQwNTZLOUxPQVJWT1NHUCQlQCN0PWcu
How to cite: pDONR221-SLC25A28_STOP was a gift from RESOLUTE Consortium & Giulio Superti-Furga (Addgene plasmid # 161182 ; http://n2t.net/addgene:161182 ; RRID:Addgene_161182)
