>Addgene plasmid #161182 | pDONR221-SLC25A28_STOP | depositor partial sequence | sequence record 312299 | Codon-optimized ORF of SLC25A28
ATGGAGCTGGAGGGAAGGGGAGCAGGAGGAGTGGCAGGAGGCCCTGCCGCCGGCCCAGGCCGCTCTCCCG
GCGAGAGCGCCCTGCTGGACGGCTGGCTGCAGCGGGGCGTGGGCAGAGGCGCCGGCGGCGGCGAGGCCGG
CGCCTGCAGGCCACCTGTGCGCCAGGACCCTGATAGCGGCCCAGATTACGAGGCCCTGCCAGCAGGAGCA
ACCGTGACCACACACATGGTGGCAGGAGCAGTGGCAGGAATCCTGGAGCACTGCGTGATGTACCCTATCG
ACTGCGTGAAGACCAGGATGCAGTCCCTGCAGCCAGATCCAGCAGCAAGGTATCGCAACGTGCTGGAGGC
CCTGTGGCGGATCATCAGAACAGAGGGACTGTGGAGGCCAATGAGGGGCCTGAATGTGACCGCAACAGGA
GCAGGACCAGCACACGCACTGTACTTCGCCTGCTATGAGAAGCTGAAGAAGACCCTGTCTGACGTGATCC
ACCCTGGCGGCAACAGCCACATCGCAAATGGAGCAGCAGGATGCGTGGCCACACTGCTGCACGATGCCGC
CATGAACCCTGCCGAGGTGGTGAAGCAGCGGATGCAGATGTACAATTCCCCATATCACAGGGTGACCGAC
TGCGTGCGGGCCGTGTGGCAGAACGAGGGAGCAGGCGCCTTTTACAGATCTTATACCACACAGCTGACCA
TGAATGTGCCATTCCAGGCCATCCACTTTATGACATACGAGTTCCTGCAGGAGCACTTTAACCCCCAGCG
GAGATATAATCCTAGCTCCCACGTGCTGTCTGGAGCATGCGCAGGAGCAGTGGCAGCAGCAGCCACCACA
CCCCTGGACGTGTGCAAGACCCTGCTGAACACACAGGAGTCCCTGGCCCTGAATTCTCACATCACCGGCC
ACATCACAGGCATGGCCTCCGCCTTCCGGACCGTGTACCAAGTGGGAGGAGTGACAGCCTATTTTCGGGG
CGTGCAGGCCAGAGTGATCTACCAGATCCCCAGCACCGCCATCGCCTGGTCCGTGTACGAGTTCTTTAAG
TATCTGATCACAAAGAGGCAGGAGGAGTGGCGCGCCGGCAAGTAA
